LOCUS       Exported 11621 bp ds-DNA circular SYN 13-MAY-2021
DEFINITION  Lentiviral expression of PIK3CD R927H.
ACCESSION   .
VERSION     .
KEYWORDS    pHAGE-PIK3CD-R927H
SOURCE      synthetic DNA construct
  ORGANISM  synthetic DNA construct
REFERENCE   1 (bases 1 to 11621)
  AUTHORS   Ng PK, Li J, Jeong KJ, Shao S, Chen H, Tsang YH, Sengupta S, Wang Z,
            Bhavana VH, Tran R, Soewito S, Minussi DC, Moreno D, Kong K,
            Dogruluk T, Lu H, Gao J, Tokheim C, Zhou DC, Johnson AM, Zeng J, Ip
            CKM, Ju Z, Wester M, Yu S, Li Y, Vellano CP, Schultz N, Karchin R,
            Ding L, Lu Y, Cheung LWT, Chen K, Shaw KR, Meric-Bernstam F, Scott
            KL, Yi S, Sahni N, Liang H, Mills GB
  TITLE     Systematic Functional Annotation of Somatic Mutations in Cancer.
  JOURNAL   Cancer Cell. 2018 Mar 12;33(3):450-462.e10. doi:
            10.1016/j.ccell.2018.01.021.
  PUBMED    29533785
REFERENCE   2 (bases 1 to 11621)
  AUTHORS   .
  TITLE     Direct Submission
  JOURNAL   Exported May 13, 2021 from SnapGene Server 1.1.58
            http://www.snapgene.com
FEATURES             Location/Qualifiers
     source          1..11621
                     /organism="synthetic DNA construct"
                     /mol_type="other DNA"
     LTR             1..634
                     /label=3' LTR
                     /note="3' long terminal repeat (LTR) from HIV-1"
     misc_feature    681..806
                     /label=HIV-1 Psi
                     /note="packaging signal of human immunodeficiency virus
                     type 1"
     misc_feature    1303..1536
                     /label=RRE
                     /note="The Rev response element (RRE) of HIV-1 allows for
                     Rev-dependent mRNA export from the nucleus to the
                     cytoplasm."
     CDS             1721..1765
                     /codon_start=1
                     /product="antigenic peptide corresponding to amino acids
                     655 to 669 of the HIV envelope protein gp41 (Lutje Hulsik
                     et al., 2013)"
                     /label=gp41 peptide
                     /note="recognized by the 2H10 single-chain llama nanobody"
                     /translation="KNEQELLELDKWASL"
     misc_feature    2058..2175
                     /label=cPPT/CTS
                     /note="central polypurine tract and central termination
                     sequence of HIV-1"
     promoter        2223..3401
                     /label=EF-1-alpha promoter
                     /note="strong constitutive promoter for human elongation
                     factor EF-1-alpha"
     intron          2454..3392
                     /label=EF-1-alpha intron A
                     /note="intron upstream of the start codon of human
                     EF-1-alpha"
     primer_bind     3349..3369
                     /label=EF1a-F
                     /note="Human elongation factor-1a promoter, forward primer"
     protein_bind    3421..3445
                     /gene="mutant version of attB"
                     /label=attB1
                     /bound_moiety="BP Clonase(TM)"
                     /note="recombination site for the Gateway(R) BP reaction"
     protein_bind    complement(6581..6605)
                     /gene="mutant version of attB"
                     /label=attB2
                     /bound_moiety="BP Clonase(TM)"
                     /note="recombination site for the Gateway(R) BP reaction"
     promoter        6613..6631
                     /label=T3 promoter
                     /note="promoter for bacteriophage T3 RNA polymerase"
     primer_bind     complement(6656..6675)
                     /label=T7
                     /note="T7 promoter, forward primer"
     promoter        complement(6657..6675)
                     /label=T7 promoter
                     /note="promoter for bacteriophage T7 RNA polymerase"
     protein_bind    complement(6681..6701)
                     /gene="mutant version of attB"
                     /label=attB4
                     /bound_moiety="BP Clonase(TM)"
                     /note="core recombination site for the Gateway(R) BP
                     reaction"
     CDS             6755..6796
                     /codon_start=1
                     /product="epitope tag from simian virus 5"
                     /label=V5 tag
                     /translation="GKPIPNPLLGLDST"
     misc_feature    6817..7384
                     /label=IRES
                     /note="internal ribosome entry site (IRES) of the
                     encephalomyocarditis virus (EMCV)"
     misc_feature    6834..7386
                     /label=IRES
                     /note="internal ribosome entry site (IRES) of the
                     encephalomyocarditis virus (EMCV)"
     primer_bind     complement(6978..6995)
                     /label=IRES reverse
                     /note="IRES internal ribosome entry site, reverse primer.
                     Also called pCDH-rev"
     primer_bind     7205..7224
                     /label=IRES-F
                     /note="IRES internal ribosome entry site, forward primer"
     CDS             7398..7997
                     /codon_start=1
                     /gene="pac from Streptomyces alboniger"
                     /product="puromycin N-acetyltransferase"
                     /label=PuroR
                     /note="confers resistance to puromycin"
                     /translation="MTEYKPTVRLATRDDVPRAVRTLAAAFADYPATRHTVDPDRHIER
                     VTELQELFLTRVGLDIGKVWVADDGAAVAVWTTPESVEAGAVFAEIGPRMAELSGSRLA
                     AQQQMEGLLAPHRPKEPAWFLATVGVSPDHQGKGLGSAVVLPGVEAAERAGVPAFLETS
                     APRNLPFYERLGFTVTADVEVPEGPRTWCMTRKPGA"
     primer_bind     complement(7398..7417)
                     /label=Puro-R
                     /note="Puromycin resistance gene, reverse primer. Also
                     called puro-variant-R"
     primer_bind     7894..7914
                     /label=Puro-F
                     /note="Puromycin resistance gene, forward primer"
     misc_feature    8011..8599
                     /label=WPRE
                     /note="woodchuck hepatitis virus posttranscriptional
                     regulatory element"
     primer_bind     complement(8064..8084)
                     /label=WPRE-R
                     /note="WPRE, reverse primer"
     CDS             complement(8482..8493)
                     /codon_start=1
                     /product="Factor Xa recognition and cleavage site"
                     /label=Factor Xa site
                     /translation="IEGR"
     LTR             8674..8907
                     /label=3' LTR (Delta-U3)
                     /note="self-inactivating 3' long terminal repeat (LTR) from
                     HIV-1"
     primer_bind     complement(9026..9044)
                     /label=pBRforEco
                     /note="pBR322 vectors, upsteam of EcoRI site, forward
                     primer"
     promoter        9112..9216
                     /gene="bla"
                     /label=AmpR promoter
     CDS             9217..10077
                     /codon_start=1
                     /gene="bla"
                     /product="beta-lactamase"
                     /label=AmpR
                     /note="confers resistance to ampicillin, carbenicillin, and
                     related antibiotics"
                     /translation="MSIQHFRVALIPFFAAFCLPVFAHPETLVKVKDAEDQLGARVGYI
                     ELDLNSGKILESFRPEERFPMMSTFKVLLCGAVLSRVDAGQEQLGRRIHYSQNDLVEYS
                     PVTEKHLTDGMTVRELCSAAITMSDNTAANLLLTTIGGPKELTAFLHNMGDHVTRLDRW
                     EPELNEAIPNDERDTTMPVAMATTLRKLLTGELLTLASRQQLIDWMEADKVAGPLLRSA
                     LPAGWFIADKSGAGERGSRGIIAALGPDGKPSRIVVIYTTGSQATMDERNRQIAEIGAS
                     LIKHW"
     primer_bind     complement(9435..9454)
                     /label=Amp-R
                     /note="Ampicillin resistance gene, reverse primer"
     rep_origin      10248..10836
                     /direction=RIGHT
                     /label=ori
                     /note="high-copy-number ColE1/pMB1/pBR322/pUC origin of
                     replication"
     primer_bind     10737..10756
                     /label=pBR322ori-F
                     /note="pBR322 origin, forward primer"
     primer_bind     10990..11007
                     /label=L4440
                     /note="L4440 vector, forward primer"
     primer_bind     11099..11118
                     /label=SV40pro-F
                     /note="SV40 promoter/origin, forward primer"
     protein_bind    11247..11268
                     /label=CAP binding site
                     /bound_moiety="E. coli catabolite activator protein"
                     /note="CAP binding activates transcription in the presence
                     of cAMP."
     promoter        11283..11313
                     /label=lac promoter
                     /note="promoter for the E. coli lac operon"
     protein_bind    11321..11337
                     /label=lac operator
                     /bound_moiety="lac repressor encoded by lacI"
                     /note="The lac repressor binds to the lac operator to
                     inhibit transcription in E. coli. This inhibition can be
                     relieved by adding lactose or
                     isopropyl-beta-D-thiogalactopyranoside (IPTG)."
     primer_bind     11326..11348
                     /label=M13/pUC Reverse
                     /note="In lacZ gene"
     primer_bind     11345..11361
                     /label=M13 rev
                     /note="common sequencing primer, one of multiple similar
                     variants"
     primer_bind     11345..11361
                     /label=M13 Reverse
                     /note="In lacZ gene. Also called M13-rev"
     primer_bind     11411..11430
                     /label=EBV-rev
                     /note="SV40 polyA terminator, reverse primer"
ORIGIN
        1 tggaagggct aattcactcc caaagaagac aagatatcct tgatctgtgg atctaccaca
       61 cacaaggcta cttccctgat tagcagaact acacaccagg gccaggggtc agatatccac
      121 tgacctttgg atggtgctac aagctagtac cagttgagcc agataaggta gaagaggcca
      181 ataaaggaga gaacaccagc ttgttacacc ctgtgagcct gcatgggatg gatgacccgg
      241 agagagaagt gttagagtgg aggtttgaca gccgcctagc atttcatcac gtggcccgag
      301 agctgcatcc ggagtacttc aagaactgct gatatcgagc ttgctacaag ggactttccg
      361 ctggggactt tccagggagg cgtggcctgg gcgggactgg ggagtggcga gccctcagat
      421 cctgcatata agcagctgct ttttgcctgt actgggtctc tctggttaga ccagatctga
      481 gcctgggagc tctctggcta actagggaac ccactgctta agcctcaata aagcttgcct
      541 tgagtgcttc aagtagtgtg tgcccgtctg ttgtgtgact ctggtaacta gagatccctc
      601 agaccctttt agtcagtgtg gaaaatctct agcagtggcg cccgaacagg gacttgaaag
      661 cgaaagggaa accagaggag ctctctcgac gcaggactcg gcttgctgaa gcgcgcacgg
      721 caagaggcga ggggcggcga ctggtgagta cgccaaaaat tttgactagc ggaggctaga
      781 aggagagaga tgggtgcgag agcgtcagta ttaagcgggg gagaattaga tcgcgatggg
      841 aaaaaattcg gttaaggcca gggggaaaga aaaaatataa attaaaacat atagtatggg
      901 caagcaggga gctagaacga ttcgcagtta atcctggcct gttagaaaca tcagaaggct
      961 gtagacaaat actgggacag ctacaaccat cccttcagac aggatcagaa gaacttagat
     1021 cattatataa tacagtagca accctctatt gtgtgcatca aaggatagag ataaaagaca
     1081 ccaaggaagc tttagacaag atagaggaag agcaaaacaa aagtaagacc accgcacagc
     1141 aagcggccgg ccgctgatct tcagacctgg aggaggagat atgagggaca attggagaag
     1201 tgaattatat aaatataaag tagtaaaaat tgaaccatta ggagtagcac ccaccaaggc
     1261 aaagagaaga gtggtgcaga gagaaaaaag agcagtggga ataggagctt tgttccttgg
     1321 gttcttggga gcagcaggaa gcactatggg cgcagcgtca atgacgctga cggtacaggc
     1381 cagacaatta ttgtctggta tagtgcagca gcagaacaat ttgctgaggg ctattgaggc
     1441 gcaacagcat ctgttgcaac tcacagtctg gggcatcaag cagctccagg caagaatcct
     1501 ggctgtggaa agatacctaa aggatcaaca gctcctgggg atttggggtt gctctggaaa
     1561 actcatttgc accactgctg tgccttggaa tgctagttgg agtaataaat ctctggaaca
     1621 gatttggaat cacacgacct ggatggagtg ggacagagaa attaacaatt acacaagctt
     1681 aatacactcc ttaattgaag aatcgcaaaa ccagcaagaa aagaatgaac aagaattatt
     1741 ggaattagat aaatgggcaa gtttgtggaa ttggtttaac ataacaaatt ggctgtggta
     1801 tataaaatta ttcataatga tagtaggagg cttggtaggt ttaagaatag tttttgctgt
     1861 actttctata gtgaatagag ttaggcaggg atattcacca ttatcgtttc agacccacct
     1921 cccaaccccg aggggacccg acaggcccga aggaatagaa gaagaaggtg gagagagaga
     1981 cagagacaga tccattcgat tagtgaacgg atctcgacgg tatcgccgaa ttcacaaatg
     2041 gcagtattca tccacaattt taaaagaaaa ggggggattg gggggtacag tgcaggggaa
     2101 agaatagtag acataatagc aacagacata caaactaaag aattacaaaa acaaattaca
     2161 aaaattcaaa attttcgggt ttattacagg gacagcagag atccagtttg gactagtcgt
     2221 gaggctccgg tgcccgtcag tgggcagagc gcacatcgcc cacagtcccc gagaagttgg
     2281 ggggaggggt cggcaattga accggtgcct agagaaggtg gcgcggggta aactgggaaa
     2341 gtgatgtcgt gtactggctc cgcctttttc ccgagggtgg gggagaaccg tatataagtg
     2401 cagtagtcgc cgtgaacgtt ctttttcgca acgggtttgc cgccagaaca caggtaagtg
     2461 ccgtgtgtgg ttcccgcggg cctggcctct ttacgggtta tggcccttgc gtgccttgaa
     2521 ttacttccac ctggctgcag tacgtgattc ttgatcccga gcttcgggtt ggaagtgggt
     2581 gggagagttc gaggccttgc gcttaaggag ccccttcgcc tcgtgcttga gttgaggcct
     2641 ggcctgggcg ctggggccgc cgcgtgcgaa tctggtggca ccttcgcgcc tgtctcgctg
     2701 ctttcgataa gtctctagcc atttaaaatt tttgatgacc tgctgcgacg ctttttttct
     2761 ggcaagatag tcttgtaaat gcgggccaag atctgcacac tggtatttcg gtttttgggg
     2821 ccgcgggcgg cgacggggcc cgtgcgtccc agcgcacatg ttcggcgagg cggggcctgc
     2881 gagcgcggcc accgagaatc ggacgggggt agtctcaagc tggccggcct gctctggtgc
     2941 ctggcctcgc gccgccgtgt atcgccccgc cctgggcggc aaggctggcc cggtcggcac
     3001 cagttgcgtg agcggaaaga tggccgcttc ccggccctgc tgcagggagc tcaaaatgga
     3061 ggacgcggcg ctcgggagag cgggcgggtg agtcacccac acaaaggaaa agggcctttc
     3121 cgtcctcagc cgtcgcttca tgtgactcca cggagtaccg ggcgccgtcc aggcacctcg
     3181 attagttctc gagcttttgg agtacgtcgt ctttaggttg gggggagggg ttttatgcga
     3241 tggagtttcc ccacactgag tgggtggaga ctgaagttag gccagcttgg cacttgatgt
     3301 aattctcctt ggaatttgcc ctttttgagt ttggatcttg gttcattctc aagcctcaga
     3361 cagtggttca aagttttttt cttccatttc aggtgtcgtg aagcggccct gcagatatca
     3421 acaagtttgt acaaaaaagt tggcaccatg ccccctgggg tggactgccc catggaattc
     3481 tggaccaagg aggagaatca gagcgttgtg gttgacttcc tgctgcccac aggggtctac
     3541 ctgaacttcc ctgtgtcccg caatgccaac ctcagcacca tcaagcagct gctgtggcac
     3601 cgcgcccagt atgagccgct cttccacatg ctcagtggcc ccgaggccta tgtgttcacc
     3661 tgcatcaacc agacagcgga gcagcaagag ctggaggacg agcaacggcg tctgtgtgac
     3721 gtgcagccct tcctgcccgt cctgcgcctg gtggcccgtg agggcgaccg cgtgaagaag
     3781 ctcatcaact cacagatcag cctcctcatc ggcaaaggcc tccacgagtt tgactccttg
     3841 tgcgacccag aagtgaacga ctttcgcgcc aagatgtgcc aattctgcga ggaggcggcc
     3901 gcccgccggc agcagctggg ctgggaggcc tggctgcagt acagtttccc cctgcagctg
     3961 gagccctcgg ctcaaacctg ggggcctggt accctgcggc tcccgaaccg ggcccttctg
     4021 gtcaacgtta agtttgaggg cagcgaggag agcttcacct tccaggtgtc caccaaggac
     4081 gtgccgctgg cgctgatggc ctgtgccctg cggaagaagg ccacagtgtt ccggcagccg
     4141 ctggtggagc agccggaaga ctacacgctg caggtgaacg gcaggcatga gtacctgtat
     4201 ggcagctacc cgctctgcca gttccagtac atctgcagct gcctgcacag tgggttgacc
     4261 cctcacctga ccatggtcca ttcctcctcc atcctcgcca tgcgggatga gcagagcaac
     4321 cctgcccccc aggtccagaa accgcgtgcc aaaccacctc ccattcctgc gaagaagcct
     4381 tcctctgtgt ccctgtggtc cctggagcag ccgttccgca tcgagctcat ccagggcagc
     4441 aaagtgaacg ccgacgagcg gatgaagctg gtggtgcagg ccgggctttt ccacggcaac
     4501 gagatgctgt gcaagacggt gtccagctcg gaggtgagcg tgtgctcgga gcccgtgtgg
     4561 aagcagcggc tggagttcga catcaacatc tgcgacctgc cccgcatggc ccgtctctgc
     4621 tttgcgctgt acgccgtgat cgagaaagcc aagaaggctc gctccaccaa gaagaagtcc
     4681 aagaaggcgg actgccccat tgcctgggcc aacctcatgc tgtttgacta caaggaccag
     4741 cttaagaccg gggaacgctg cctctacatg tggccctccg tcccagatga gaagggcgag
     4801 ctgctgaacc ccacgggcac tgtgcgcagt aaccccaaca cggatagcgc cgctgccctg
     4861 ctcatctgcc tgcccgaggt ggccccgcac cccgtgtact accccgccct ggagaagatc
     4921 ttggagctgg ggcgacacag cgagtgtgtg catgtcaccg aggaggagca gctgcagctg
     4981 cgggaaatcc tggagcggcg ggggtctggg gagctgtatg agcacgagaa ggacctggtg
     5041 tggaagctgc ggcatgaagt ccaggagcac ttcccggagg cgctagcccg gctgctgctg
     5101 gtcaccaagt ggaacaagca tgaggatgtg gcccagatgc tctacctgct gtgctcctgg
     5161 ccggagctgc ccgtcctgag cgccctggag ctgctagact tcagcttccc cgattgccac
     5221 gtaggctcct tcgccatcaa gtcgctgcgg aaactgacgg acgatgagct gttccagtac
     5281 ctgctgcagc tggtgcaggt gctcaagtac gagtcctacc tggactgcga gctgaccaaa
     5341 ttcctgctgg accgggccct ggccaaccgc aagatcggcc acttcctttt ctggcacctc
     5401 cgctccgaga tgcacgtgcc gtcggtggcc ctgcgcttcg gcctcatcct ggaggcctac
     5461 tgcaggggca gcacccacca catgaaggtg ctgatgaagc agggggaagc actgagcaaa
     5521 ctgaaggccc tgaatgactt cgtcaagctg agctctcaga agacccccaa gccccagacc
     5581 aaggagctga tgcacttgtg catgcggcag gaggcctacc tagaggccct ctcccacctg
     5641 cagtccccac tcgaccccag caccctgctg gctgaagtct gcgtggagca gtgcaccttc
     5701 atggactcca agatgaagcc cctgtggatc atgtacagca acgaggaggc aggcagcggc
     5761 ggcagcgtgg gcatcatctt taagaacggg gatgacctcc ggcaggacat gctgaccctg
     5821 cagatgatcc agctcatgga cgtcctgtgg aagcaggagg ggctggacct gaggatgacc
     5881 ccctatggct gcctccccac cggggaccgc acaggcctca ttgaggtggt actccgttca
     5941 gacaccatcg ccaacatcca actcaacaag agcaacatgg cagccacagc cgccttcaac
     6001 aaggatgccc tgctcaactg gctgaagtcc aagaacccgg gggaggccct ggatcgagcc
     6061 attgaggagt tcaccctctc ctgtgctggc tattgtgtgg ccacatatgt gctgggcatt
     6121 ggcgatcggc acagcgacaa catcatgatc cgagagagtg ggcagctgtt ccacattgat
     6181 tttggccact ttctggggaa tttcaagacc aagtttggaa tcaaccacga gcgtgtccca
     6241 ttcatcctca cctacgactt tgtccatgtg attcagcagg ggaagactaa taatagtgag
     6301 aaatttgaac ggttccgggg ctactgtgaa agggcctaca ccatcctgcg gcgccacggg
     6361 cttctcttcc tccacctctt tgccctgatg cgggcggcag gcctgcctga gctcagctgc
     6421 tccaaagaca tccagtatct caaggactcc ctggcactgg ggaaaacaga ggaggaggca
     6481 ctgaagcact tccgagtgaa gtttaacgaa gccctccgtg agagctggaa aaccaaagtg
     6541 aactggctgg cccacaacgt gtccaaagac aacaggcagt tgccaacttt cttgtacaaa
     6601 gtggtgatat ccaattaacc ctcactaaag gtataagaag taatttgaga agagtcccta
     6661 tagtgagtcg tattaccacc caacttttct atacaaagtg gttgatatcc agcacagtgg
     6721 cggccgctcg agtctagagg gcccgcggtt cgaaggtaag cctatcccta accctctcct
     6781 cggtctcgat tctacgcgta ccggttagta atgagatccc tccccccccc ntaacgttac
     6841 tggccgaagc cgcttggaat aaggccggtg tgcgtttgtc tatatgttat tttccaccat
     6901 attgccgtct tttggcaatg tgagggcccg gaaacctggc cctgtcttct tgacgagcat
     6961 tcctaggggt ctttcccctc tcgccaaagg aatgcaaggt ctgttgaatg tcgtgaagga
     7021 agcagttcct ctggaagctt cttgaagaca aacaacgtct gtagcgaccc tttgcaggca
     7081 gcggaacccc ccacctggcg acaggtgcct ctgcggccaa aagccacgtg tataagatac
     7141 acctgcaaag gcggcacaac cccagtgcca cgttgtgagt tggatagttg tggaaagagt
     7201 caaatggctc tcctcaagcg tattcaacaa ggggctgaag gatgcccaga aggtacccca
     7261 ttgtatggga tctgatctgg ggcctcggtg cacatgcttt acatgtgttt agtcgaggtt
     7321 aaaaaaacgt ctaggccccc cgaaccacgg ggacgtggtt ttcctttgaa aaacacgatg
     7381 ataatatggc cacacatatg accgagtaca agcccacggt gcgcctcgcc acccgcgacg
     7441 acgtccccag ggccgtacgc accctcgccg ccgcgttcgc cgactacccc gccacgcgcc
     7501 acaccgtcga tccggaccgc cacatcgagc gggtcaccga gctgcaagaa ctcttcctca
     7561 cgcgcgtcgg gctcgacatc ggcaaggtgt gggtcgcgga cgacggcgcc gcggtggcgg
     7621 tctggaccac gccggagagc gtcgaagcgg gggcggtgtt cgccgagatc ggcccgcgca
     7681 tggccgagtt gagcggttcc cggctggccg cgcagcaaca gatggaaggc ctcctggcgc
     7741 cgcaccggcc caaggagccc gcgtggttcc tggccaccgt cggcgtctcg cccgaccacc
     7801 agggcaaggg tctgggcagc gccgtcgtgc tccccggagt ggaggcggcc gagcgcgccg
     7861 gggtgcccgc cttcctggag acctccgcgc cccgcaacct ccccttctac gagcggctcg
     7921 gcttcaccgt caccgccgac gtcgaggtgc ccgaaggacc gcgcacctgg tgcatgaccc
     7981 gcaagcccgg tgcctaaatc gatagatcct aatcaacctc tggattacaa aatttgtgaa
     8041 agattgactg gtattcttaa ctatgttgct ccttttacgc tatgtggata cgctgcttta
     8101 atgcctttgt atcatgctat tgcttcccgt atggctttca ttttctcctc cttgtataaa
     8161 tcctggttgc tgtctcttta tgaggagttg tggcccgttg tcaggcaacg tggcgtggtg
     8221 tgcactgtgt ttgctgacgc aacccccact ggttggggca ttgccaccac ctgtcagctc
     8281 ctttccggga ctttcgcttt ccccctccct attgccacgg cggaactcat cgccgcctgc
     8341 cttgcccgct gctggacagg ggctcggctg ttgggcactg acaattccgt ggtgttgtcg
     8401 gggaaatcat cgtcctttcc ttggctgctc gcctgtgttg ccacctggat tctgcgcggg
     8461 acgtccttct gctacgtccc ttcggccctc aatccagcgg accttccttc ccgcggcctg
     8521 ctgccggctc tgcggcctct tccgcgtctt cgccttcgcc ctcagacgag tcggatctcc
     8581 ctttgggccg cctccccgcc tgagatcctt taagaccaat gacttacaag gcagctgtag
     8641 atcttagcca ctttttaaaa gaaaaggggg gactggaagg gctaattcac tcccaacgaa
     8701 gacaagatct gctttttgct tgtactgggt ctctctggtt agaccagatc tgagcctggg
     8761 agctctctgg ctaactaggg aacccactgc ttaagcctca ataaagcttg ccttgagtgc
     8821 ttcaagtagt gtgtgcccgt ctgttgtgtg actctggtaa ctagagatcc ctcagaccct
     8881 tttagtcagt gtggaaaatc tctagcagta gtagttcatg tcatcttatt attcagtatt
     8941 tataacttgc aaagaaatga atatcagaga gtgagaggcc cgggttaatt aaggaaaggg
     9001 ctagatcatt cttgaagacg aaagggcctc gtgatacgcc tatttttata ggttaatgtc
     9061 atgataataa tggtttctta gacgtcaggt ggcacttttc ggggaaatgt gcgcggaacc
     9121 cctatttgtt tatttttcta aatacattca aatatgtatc cgctcatgag acaataaccc
     9181 tgataaatgc ttcaataata ttgaaaaagg aagagtatga gtattcaaca tttccgtgtc
     9241 gcccttattc ccttttttgc ggcattttgc cttcctgttt ttgctcaccc agaaacgctg
     9301 gtgaaagtaa aagatgctga agatcagttg ggtgcacgag tgggttacat cgaactggat
     9361 ctcaacagcg gtaagatcct tgagagtttt cgccccgaag aacgttttcc aatgatgagc
     9421 acttttaaag ttctgctatg tggcgcggta ttatcccgtg ttgacgccgg gcaagagcaa
     9481 ctcggtcgcc gcatacacta ttctcagaat gacttggttg agtactcacc agtcacagaa
     9541 aagcatctta cggatggcat gacagtaaga gaattatgca gtgctgccat aaccatgagt
     9601 gataacactg cggccaactt acttctgaca acgatcggag gaccgaagga gctaaccgct
     9661 tttttgcaca acatggggga tcatgtaact cgccttgatc gttgggaacc ggagctgaat
     9721 gaagccatac caaacgacga gcgtgacacc acgatgcctg tagcaatggc aacaacgttg
     9781 cgcaaactat taactggcga actacttact ctagcttccc ggcaacaatt aatagactgg
     9841 atggaggcgg ataaagttgc aggaccactt ctgcgctcgg cccttccggc tggctggttt
     9901 attgctgata aatctggagc cggtgagcgt gggtctcgcg gtatcattgc agcactgggg
     9961 ccagatggta agccctcccg tatcgtagtt atctacacga cggggagtca ggcaactatg
    10021 gatgaacgaa atagacagat cgctgagata ggtgcctcac tgattaagca ttggtaactg
    10081 tcagaccaag tttactcata tatactttag attgatttaa aacttcattt ttaatttaaa
    10141 aggatctagg tgaagatcct ttttgataat ctcatgacca aaatccctta acgtgagttt
    10201 tcgttccact gagcgtcaga ccccgtagaa aagatcaaag gatcttcttg agatcctttt
    10261 tttctgcgcg taatctgctg cttgcaaaca aaaaaaccac cgctaccagc ggtggtttgt
    10321 ttgccggatc aagagctacc aactcttttt ccgaaggtaa ctggcttcag cagagcgcag
    10381 ataccaaata ctgttcttct agtgtagccg tagttaggcc accacttcaa gaactctgta
    10441 gcaccgccta catacctcgc tctgctaatc ctgttaccag tggctgctgc cagtggcgat
    10501 aagtcgtgtc ttaccgggtt ggactcaaga cgatagttac cggataaggc gcagcggtcg
    10561 ggctgaacgg ggggttcgtg cacacagccc agcttggagc gaacgaccta caccgaactg
    10621 agatacctac agcgtgagct atgagaaagc gccacgcttc ccgaagggag aaaggcggac
    10681 aggtatccgg taagcggcag ggtcggaaca ggagagcgca cgagggagct tccaggggga
    10741 aacgcctggt atctttatag tcctgtcggg tttcgccacc tctgacttga gcgtcgattt
    10801 ttgtgatgct cgtcaggggg gcggagccta tggaaaaacg ccagcaacgc ggccttttta
    10861 cggttcctgg ccttttgctg gccttttgct cacatgttct ttcctgcgtt atcccctgat
    10921 tctgtggata accgtattac cgcctttgag tgagctgata ccgctcgccg cagccgaacg
    10981 accgagcgca gcgagtcagt gagcgaggaa gcggaagagc gcccaatacg caaaccgcct
    11041 ctccccgcgc gttggccgat tcattaatgc agcaagctca tggctgacta atttttttta
    11101 tttatgcaga ggccgaggcc gcctcggcct ctgagctatt ccagaagtag tgaggaggct
    11161 tttttggagg cctaggcttt tgcaaaaagc tccccgtggc acgacaggtt tcccgactgg
    11221 aaagcgggca gtgagcgcaa cgcaattaat gtgagttagc tcactcatta ggcaccccag
    11281 gctttacact ttatgcttcc ggctcgtatg ttgtgtggaa ttgtgagcgg ataacaattt
    11341 cacacaggaa acagctatga catgattacg aatttcacaa ataaagcatt tttttcactg
    11401 cattctagtt gtggtttgtc caaactcatc aatgtatctt atcatgtctg gatcaactgg
    11461 ataactcaag ctaaccaaaa tcatcccaaa cttcccaccc cataccctat taccactgcc
    11521 aattacctgt ggtttcattt actctaaacc tgtgattcct ctgaattatt ttcattttaa
    11581 agaaattgta tttgttaaat atgtactaca aacttagtag t
//
