[The description below was written by a language model from this plasmid's Addgene catalogue record and the feature table of its GenBank file.]
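Description:
pHAGE-PIK3CD-R927H is an 11.6 kb HIV-1-based lentiviral expression plasmid built on the pHAGE backbone, carrying the human PIK3CD gene (encoding the p110δ catalytic subunit of PI3K) with the R927H substitution. It is propagated in E. coli through a high-copy ColE1/pUC-type origin and selected with ampicillin via the bla gene. The viral portion contains a full-length LTR at the upstream end (labelled as a 3' LTR in the annotation, although it occupies the 5' position), the Psi packaging signal, the Rev response element for Rev-dependent nuclear export of the genomic RNA, the cPPT/CTS element, and a downstream U3-deleted LTR that makes the integrated provirus self-inactivating.

Between these elements, the human EF-1α promoter with its first intron drives constitutive expression. The coding sequence itself is not annotated in the feature table, but the roughly 3.1 kb interval between the attB1 and attB2 sites is where the Gateway-cloned PIK3CD R927H open reading frame is expected to lie. Downstream are short T3 and T7 promoter sequences, an attB4 site and a V5 epitope tag; the record does not say whether the V5 tag is fused in frame to the insert. An EMCV IRES then allows translation of puromycin N-acetyltransferase from the same transcript, so transduced mammalian cells can be selected with puromycin. A WPRE ahead of the 3' LTR enhances transcript stability and expression. The construct is intended for lentiviral delivery and stable expression of this PIK3CD variant, and derives from a systematic effort to functionally annotate somatic mutations found in cancer.
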