Addgene plasmid #116574: pHAGE-PIK3CD-R927H
Purpose: Lentiviral expression of PIK3CD R927H
Depositing lab: Gordon Mills & Kenneth Scott. Depositing organization: Baylor College of Medicine. Publication: Systematic Functional Annotation of Somatic Mutations in Cancer. Ng PK, Li J, Jeong KJ, Shao S, Chen H, Tsang YH, Sengupta S, Wang Z, Bhavana VH, Tran R, Soewito S, Minussi DC, Moreno D, Kong K, Dogruluk T, Lu H, Gao J, Tokheim C, Zhou DC, Johnson AM, Zeng J, Ip CKM, Ju Z, Wester M, Yu S, Li Y, Vellano CP, Schultz N, Karchin R, Ding L, Lu Y, Cheung LWT, Chen K, Shaw KR, Meric-Bernstam F, Scott KL, Yi S, Sahni N, Liang H, Mills GB. Cancer Cell. 2018 Mar 12;33(3):450-462.e10. doi: 10.1016/j.ccell.2018.01.021. PubMed 29533785.
Backbone
  Vector backbone: pHAGE
  Vector type: Lentiviral
Growth in bacteria
  Bacterial resistance: Ampicillin, 100 μg/mL
  Growth temperature: 37°C
  Growth strain: Stbl3
  Copy number: High Copy
Gene/Insert
  Gene/Insert name: PIK3CD
  Species: H. sapiens (human)
  Mutation: R927H
  Entrez Gene: PIK3CD (a.k.a. APDS, IMD14, IMD14A, IMD14B, P110DELTA, PI3K, ROCHIS, p110D)
  Cloning method: Gateway Cloning
Terms and licenses: Academic/Nonprofit Terms; Industry Terms: Not Available to Industry
How to cite: pHAGE-PIK3CD-R927H was a gift from Gordon Mills & Kenneth Scott (Addgene plasmid # 116574 ; http://n2t.net/addgene:116574 ; RRID:Addgene_116574)
