>Addgene plasmid #116574 | pHAGE-PIK3CD-R927H | depositor partial sequence | sequence record 219449 | insert
ATGCCCCCTGGGGTGGACTGCCCCATGGAATTCTGGACCAAGGAGGAGAATCAGAGCGTTGTGGTTGACT
TCCTGCTGCCCACAGGGGTCTACCTGAACTTCCCTGTGTCCCGCAATGCCAACCTCAGCACCATCAAGCA
GCTGCTGTGGCACCGCGCCCAGTATGAGCCGCTCTTCCACATGCTCAGTGGCCCCGAGGCCTATGTGTTC
ACCTGCATCAACCAGACAGCGGAGCAGCAAGAGCTGGAGGACGAGCAACGGCGTCTGTGTGACGTGCAGC
CCTTCCTGCCCGTCCTGCGCCTGGTGGCCCGTGAGGGCGACCGCGTGAAGAAGCTCATCAACTCACAGAT
CAGCCTCCTCATCGGCAAAGGCCTCCACGAGTTTGACTCCTTGTGCGACCCAGAAGTGAACGACTTTCGC
GCCAAGATGTGCCAATTCTGCGAGGAGGCGGCCGCCCGCCGGCAGCAGCTGGGCTGGGAGGCCTGGCTGC
AGTACAGTTTCCCCCTGCAGCTGGAGCCCTCGGCTCAAACCTGGGGGCCTGGTACCCTGCGGCTCCCGAA
CCGGGCCCTTCTGGTCAACGTTAAGTTTGAGGGCAGCGAGGAGAGCTTCACCTTCCAGGTGTCCACCAAG
GACGTGCCGCTGGCGCTGATGGCCTGTGCCCTGCGGAAGAAGGCCACAGTGTTCCGGCAGCCGCTGGTGG
AGCAGCCGGAAGACTACACGCTGCAGGTGAACGGCAGGCATGAGTACCTGTATGGCAGCTACCCGCTCTG
CCAGTTCCAGTACATCTGCAGCTGCCTGCACAGTGGGTTGACCCCTCACCTGACCATGGTCCATTCCTCC
TCCATCCTCGCCATGCGGGATGAGCAGAGCAACCCTGCCCCCCAGGTCCAGAAACCGCGTGCCAAACCAC
CTCCCATTCCTGCGAAGAAGCCTTCCTCTGTGTCCCTGTGGTCCCTGGAGCAGCCGTTCCGCATCGAGCT
CATCCAGGGCAGCAAAGTGAACGCCGACGAGCGGATGAAGCTGGTGGTGCAGGCCGGGCTTTTCCACGGC
AACGAGATGCTGTGCAAGACGGTGTCCAGCTCGGAGGTGAGCGTGTGCTCGGAGCCCGTGTGGAAGCAGC
GGCTGGAGTTCGACATCAACATCTGCGACCTGCCCCGCATGGCCCGTCTCTGCTTTGCGCTGTACGCCGT
GATCGAGAAAGCCAAGAAGGCTCGCTCCACCAAGAAGAAGTCCAAGAAGGCGGACTGCCCCATTGCCTGG
GCCAACCTCATGCTGTTTGACTACAAGGACCAGCTTAAGACCGGGGAACGCTGCCTCTACATGTGGCCCT
CCGTCCCAGATGAGAAGGGCGAGCTGCTGAACCCCACGGGCACTGTGCGCAGTAACCCCAACACGGATAG
CGCCGCTGCCCTGCTCATCTGCCTGCCCGAGGTGGCCCCGCACCCCGTGTACTACCCCGCCCTGGAGAAG
ATCTTGGAGCTGGGGCGACACAGCGAGTGTGTGCATGTCACCGAGGAGGAGCAGCTGCAGCTGCGGGAAA
TCCTGGAGCGGCGGGGGTCTGGGGAGCTGTATGAGCACGAGAAGGACCTGGTGTGGAAGCTGCGGCATGA
AGTCCAGGAGCACTTCCCGGAGGCGCTAGCCCGGCTGCTGCTGGTCACCAAGTGGAACAAGCATGAGGAT
GTGGCCCAGATGCTCTACCTGCTGTGCTCCTGGCCGGAGCTGCCCGTCCTGAGCGCCCTGGAGCTGCTAG
ACTTCAGCTTCCCCGATTGCCACGTAGGCTCCTTCGCCATCAAGTCGCTGCGGAAACTGACGGACGATGA
GCTGTTCCAGTACCTGCTGCAGCTGGTGCAGGTGCTCAAGTACGAGTCCTACCTGGACTGCGAGCTGACC
AAATTCCTGCTGGACCGGGCCCTGGCCAACCGCAAGATCGGCCACTTCCTTTTCTGGCACCTCCGCTCCG
AGATGCACGTGCCGTCGGTGGCCCTGCGCTTCGGCCTCATCCTGGAGGCCTACTGCAGGGGCAGCACCCA
CCACATGAAGGTGCTGATGAAGCAGGGGGAAGCACTGAGCAAACTGAAGGCCCTGAATGACTTCGTCAAG
CTGAGCTCTCAGAAGACCCCCAAGCCCCAGACCAAGGAGCTGATGCACTTGTGCATGCGGCAGGAGGCCT
ACCTAGAGGCCCTCTCCCACCTGCAGTCCCCACTCGACCCCAGCACCCTGCTGGCTGAAGTCTGCGTGGA
GCAGTGCACCTTCATGGACTCCAAGATGAAGCCCCTGTGGATCATGTACAGCAACGAGGAGGCAGGCAGC
GGCGGCAGCGTGGGCATCATCTTTAAGAACGGGGATGACCTCCGGCAGGACATGCTGACCCTGCAGATGA
TCCAGCTCATGGACGTCCTGTGGAAGCAGGAGGGGCTGGACCTGAGGATGACCCCCTATGGCTGCCTCCC
CACCGGGGACCGCACAGGCCTCATTGAGGTGGTACTCCGTTCAGACACCATCGCCAACATCCAACTCAAC
AAGAGCAACATGGCAGCCACAGCCGCCTTCAACAAGGATGCCCTGCTCAACTGGCTGAAGTCCAAGAACC
CGGGGGAGGCCCTGGATCGAGCCATTGAGGAGTTCACCCTCTCCTGTGCTGGCTATTGTGTGGCCACATA
TGTGCTGGGCATTGGCGATCGGCACAGCGACAACATCATGATCCGAGAGAGTGGGCAGCTGTTCCACATT
GATTTTGGCCACTTTCTGGGGAATTTCAAGACCAAGTTTGGAATCAACCACGAGCGTGTCCCATTCATCC
TCACCTACGACTTTGTCCATGTGATTCAGCAGGGGAAGACTAATAATAGTGAGAAATTTGAACGGTTCCG
GGGCTACTGTGAAAGGGCCTACACCATCCTGCGGCGCCACGGGCTTCTCTTCCTCCACCTCTTTGCCCTG
ATGCGGGCGGCAGGCCTGCCTGAGCTCAGCTGCTCCAAAGACATCCAGTATCTCAAGGACTCCCTGGCAC
TGGGGAAAACAGAGGAGGAGGCACTGAAGCACTTCCGAGTGAAGTTTAACGAAGCCCTCCGTGAGAGCTG
GAAAACCAAAGTGAACTGGCTGGCCCACAACGTGTCCAAAGACAACAGGCAG
